Addgene plasmid #172486: pET_His6-SUMO-TEV-TtCsm6
Purpose: Bacterial expression of codon-optimized His-SUMO-TtCsm6 with a TEV protease cleavage site.
Depositing lab: Jennifer Doudna. Depositing organization: University of California, Berkeley. Publication: Accelerated RNA detection using tandem CRISPR nucleases. Liu TY, Knott GJ, Smock DCJ, Desmarais JJ, Son S, Bhuiya A, Jakhanwal S, Prywes N, Agrawal S, Diaz de Leon Derby M, Switz NA, Armstrong M, Harris AR, Charles EJ, Thornton BW, Fozouni P, Shu J, Stephens SI, Kumar GR, Zhao C, Mok A, Iavarone AT, Escajeda AM, McIntosh R, Kim S, Dugan EJ, Pollard KS, Tan MX, Ott M, Fletcher DA, Lareau LF, Hsu PD, Savage DF, Doudna JA. Nat Chem Biol. 2021 Sep;17(9):982-988. doi: 10.1038/s41589-021-00842-2. Epub 2021 Aug 5. PubMed 34354262.
Backbone
  Vector backbone: pET
  Total vector size (bp): 7060
  Vector type: Bacterial Expression
Growth in bacteria
  Bacterial resistance: Kanamycin, 50 μg/mL
  Growth temperature: 37°C
  Growth strain: DH5alpha
  Copy number: Unknown
Gene/Insert
  Gene/Insert name: T. thermophilus Csm6 (codon optimized) (alt name: TTHB152)
  Species: Synthetic
  Entrez Gene: csm6 (a.k.a. TTH_RS10780, TTHB152)
  Promoter: T7 promoter and lac operator
  Tag / fusion protein: His-SUMO-TEV (N terminal on backbone)
  Cloning method: Ligation Independent Cloning
  Sequencing primers: 5′ SUMO forward (5'-ttattgaggctcacagagaac-3'); 3′ T7 reverse (5'-GCTAGTTATTGCTCAGCGG-3')
Resource information
  A portion of this plasmid was derived from a plasmid made by: GenScript and QB3 Macrolab (UC Berkeley)
Terms and licenses: Academic/Nonprofit Terms; Industry Terms: Not Available to Industry
Depositor comments: Codon-optimized TtCsm6 gene ordered as a synthetic gene from GenScript in pUC57. It was then subcloned into a bacterial expression vector by QB3 Macrolab at UC Berkeley. Please visit https://www.medrxiv.org/content/10.1101/2021.03.19.21253328v1 for medRxiv preprint.
How to cite: pET_His6-SUMO-TEV-TtCsm6 was a gift from Jennifer Doudna (Addgene plasmid # 172486 ; http://n2t.net/addgene:172486 ; RRID:Addgene_172486)
