[The description below was written by a language model from this plasmid's Addgene catalogue record and pLannotate feature annotations shown in this document.]
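Description:
pET_His6-SUMO-TEV-TtCsm6 is a pET-family bacterial expression plasmid of about 7.06 kb for producing recombinant Thermus thermophilus Csm6 (TTHB152) in E. coli. It is selected with kanamycin through an aph(3')-Ia resistance gene and replicates from a ColE1/pBR322-type origin accompanied by the bom region and the rop gene, which normally holds copy number down; the catalogue entry lists copy number as unknown. An f1 origin is also present, and short tetracycline-resistance fragments are backbone remnants rather than functional markers.

The expression cassette is driven by a T7 promoter followed by a lac operator and the T7 gene 10 ribosome binding site, with a plasmid-borne lacI gene supplying repressor. Transcription therefore depends on a host providing T7 RNA polymerase and can be induced with IPTG. The open reading frame encodes an N-terminal 6xHis tag, a yeast SMT3-derived SUMO domain, and a TEV protease recognition site, followed by a codon-optimized synthetic csm6 coding sequence, and a T7 terminator ends the unit. The His tag allows affinity purification, SUMO commonly aids solubility, and TEV cleavage releases Csm6 from the tags. Annotated His and solubility-tag fragments downstream of csm6 are probably untranslated vector remnants, since the record describes only N-terminal tags. The gene was made synthetically and subcloned by ligation-independent cloning.

Csm6 is a single-strand-specific endoribonuclease of type III CRISPR systems whose activity is strongly stimulated by cyclic tetraadenylate. The associated publication concerns accelerated RNA detection using tandem CRISPR nucleases, which suggests the purified protein serves as a component of such assays.
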