Features (pLannotate 1.2.2; 22 found; start..end, strand, type, name):
   1012..1089    -  promoter       lacI promoter: lacI
   1097..1376    -  CDS            TcR (fragment): tetracycline efflux protein; tet; confers resistance to tetracycline
   1398..1416    +  promoter       T7 promoter: promoter for bacteriophage T7 RNA polymerase
   1417..1441    +  protein_bind   lac operator: The lac repressor binds to the lac operator to inhibit transcription in E. coli. This inhibition can be relieved by adding lactose or isopropyl-β-D-thiogalactopyranoside (IPTG). lac repressor encoded by lacI
   1456..1478    +  RBS            RBS: efficient ribosome binding site from bacteriophage T7 gene 10 (Olins and Rangwala, 1989)
   1497..1514    +  CDS            6xHis: 6xHis affinity tag
   1533..1825    +  CDS            SUMO (fragment): cleavable ubiquitin-like protein tag; S. cerevisiae SMT3 (truncated)
   1833..1849    +  CDS            TEV site (fragment): tobacco etch virus (TEV) protease recognition and cleavage site
   1860..3248    +  CDS            csm6: CSM6_THET8 - Experimental evidence at protein level: Swiss-Prot protein existence level 1. A single-strand-specific endoribonuclease (ssRNase) producing free 5'-OH (PubMed:26763118). Activity is approximately 1000-fold stimulated by cyclic oligoadenylate (cOA); only cyclic tetraadenylate (cA4) stimulates the ssRNase activity while linear oligoadenylates do not activate the RNase (PubMed:28663439). Another study showed stimulation by linear tetraadenylate at very high concentrations, but did not examine stimulation by cA4 (PubMed:28722012). From Thermus thermophilus (strain ATCC 27634 / DSM 579
   3318..3335    +  CDS            9xHis (fragment): 9xHis affinity tag
   3345..3394    +  CDS            SET1 (fragment): solubility-enhancement tag derived from T7 phage gene 10B
   3402..3449    +  terminator     T7 terminator: transcription terminator for bacteriophage T7 RNA polymerase
   3486..3914    +  rep_origin     f1 ori (sequence partly withheld): f1 bacteriophage origin of replication; arrow indicates direction of (+) strand synthesis
   3968..4025    +  promoter       AmpR promoter (fragment): bla
   4034..4849    -  CDS            KanR: aminoglycoside phosphotransferase; aph(3')-Ia; confers resistance to kanamycin in bacteria or G418 (Geneticin®) in eukaryotes
   4971..5559    +  rep_origin     ori: high-copy-number ColE1/pMB1/pBR322/pUC origin of replication
   5745..5884    -  misc_feature   bom: basis of mobility region from pBR322
   5986..6177    -  CDS            rop: Rop protein, which maintains plasmids at low copy number; rop
   6194..6574    +  CDS            YPB1_ECOLX: Protein predicted: Swiss-Prot protein existence level 4. From Escherichia coli.
   6646..6937    -  CDS            TcR (fragment): tetracycline efflux protein; tet; confers resistance to tetracycline
   6952..6973    -  protein_bind   CAP binding site: CAP binding activates transcription in the presence of cAMP. E. coli catabolite activator protein
   6986..1011    -  CDS            lacI (across the origin): lac repressor; lacI; The lac repressor binds to the lac operator to inhibit transcription in E. coli. This inhibition can be relieved by adding lactose or isopropyl-β-D-thiogalactopyranoside (IPTG).
>Addgene plasmid #172486 | pET_His6-SUMO-TEV-TtCsm6 | addgene full sequence | sequence record 339968 | Addgene NGS Result
GGCGGTTTGCGTATTGGGCGCCAGGGTGGTTTTTCTTTTCACCAGTGAGACGGGCAACAGCTGATTGCCC
TTCACCGCCTGGCCCTGAGAGAGTTGCAGCAAGCGGTCCACGCTGGTTTGCCCCAGCAGGCGAAAATCCT
GTTTGATGGTGGTTAACGGCGGGATATAACATGAGCTGTCTTCGGTATCGTCGTATCCCACTACCGAGAT
ATCCGCACCAACGCGCAGCCCGGACTCGGTAATGGCGCGCATTGCGCCCAGCGCCATCTGATCGTTGGCA
ACCAGCATCGCAGTGGGAACGATACCCTCATTCAGCATTTGCATGGTTTGTTGAAAACCGGACATGGCAC
TCCAGTCGCCTTCCCGTTCCGCTATCGGCTGAATTTGATTGCGAGTGAGATATTTATGCCAGCCAGCCAG
ACGCAGACGCGCCGAGACAGAACTTAATGGGCCCGCTAACAGCGCGATTTGCTGGTGACCCAATGCGACC
AGATGCTCCACGCCCAGTCGCGTACCGTCTTCATGGGAGAAAATAATACTGTTGATGGGTGTCTGGTCAG
AGACATCAAGAAATAACGCCGGAACATTAGTGCAGGCAGCTTCCACAGCAATGGCATCCTGGTCATCCAG
CGGATAGTTAATGATCAGCCCACTGACGCGTTGCGCGAGAAGATTGTGCACCGCCGCTTTACAGGCTTCG
ACGCCGCTTCGTTCTACCATCGACACCACCACGCTGGCACCCAGTTGATCGGCGCGAGATTTAATCGCCG
CGACAATTTGCGACGGCGCGTGCAGGGCCAGACTGGAGGTGGCAACGCCAATCAGCAACGACTGTTTGCC
CGCCAGTTGTTGTGCCACGCGGTTGGGAATGTAATTCAGCTCCGCCATCGCCGCTTCCACTTTTTCCCGC
GTTTTCGCAGAAACGTGGCTGGCCTGGTTCACCACGCGGGAAACGGTCTGATAAGAGACACCGGCATACT
CTGCGACATCGTATAACGTTACTGGTTTCACATTCACCACCCTGAATTGACTCTCTTCCGGGCGCTATCA
TGCCATACCGCGAAAGGTTTTGCGCCATTCGATGGTGTCCGGGATCTCGACGCTCTCCCTTATGCGACTC
CTGCATTAGGAAGCAGCCCAGTAGTAGGTTGAGGCCGTTGAGCACCGCCGCCGCAAGGAATGGTGCATGC
AAGGAGATGGCGCCCAACAGTCCCCCGGCCACGGGGCCTGCCACCATACCCACGCCGAAACAAGCGCTCA
TGAGCCCGAAGTGGCGAGCCCGATCTTCCCCATCGGTGATGTCGGCGATATAGGCGCCAGCAACCGCACC
TGTGGCGCCGGTGATGCCGGCCACGATGCGTCCGGCGTAGAGGATCGAGATCTCGATCCCGCGAAATTAA
TACGACTCACTATAGGGGAATTGTGAGCGGATAACAATTCCCCTCTAGAAATAATTTTGTTTAACTTTAA
GAAGGAGATATACCATGGGTTCTTCTCACCATCACCATCACCATGGTTCTTCTATGGCTAGCATGTCGGA
CTCAGAAGTCAATCAAGAAGCTAAGCCAGAGGTCAAGCCAGAAGTCAAGCCTGAGACTCACATCAATTTA
AAGGTGTCCGATGGATCTTCAGAGATCTTCTTCAAGATCAAAAAGACCACTCCTTTAAGAAGGCTGATGG
AAGCGTTCGCTAAAAGACAGGGTAAGGAAATGGACTCCTTAAGATTCTTGTACGACGGTATTAGAATTCA
AGCTGATCAGACCCCTGAAGATTTGGACATGGAGGATAACGATATTATTGAGGCTCACAGAGAACAGATT
GGTGGGATCGAGGAAAACCTGTACTTCCAATCCAATGCAGAGGACCTGGATGCGCTGTGGGAACGCTATC
GTGAGGCGGTTCGTGCGGGTGGTAATCCGCAGGCGCTGTATCAAGAGATGGTGTGGCCGGCGCTGCTGGC
GCTGTGGCGTGAAAAGCCGCGTGTTTACCCGTTTCCGCAGGCGTTCGCTGTGAGCGTTCACACCCTGGGT
ACCAGCCCGGAGGCGACCGCGCTGGCGATCCTGGGTGCGGGCGCGGAGCGTGTGTATGTTCTGCACACCC
CGGAAAGCGCGCGTTTTCTGCCGCGTCTGCGTCAAGACACCGGCAAGGATCTGTACCCGGTGGAAATCGG
TAAAAGCGACGTTGAGGCGATTTATCGTGAAGTGAAGCGTCTGCTGGAGAAACACCCGGAAGTGCCGGTT
GCGCTGGATCTGACCAGCGGTACCAAAGCGATGAGCGCGGGTCTGGCGGCGGCGGGTTTCTTTTTCCAGC
GTTTTTACCCGAAAGTGCGTGTGGTTTACGTTGACAACGAGGACTATGATCCGGAACTGCGTCGTCCGCG
TGCGGGTACCGAGAAACTGCGTATTCTGCCGAACCCGCACGAGGCGCTGGCGGAAGTTGATGCGCTGTTC
GCGAAGGAGCTGTACGGTAAAGGCGAATTTGGTCAGGCGGCGGCGTATTTCCGTGGTATGGTGGGCCGTA
CCGGTAACCAAGCGTACGCGCTGTATGCGCTGCTGGCGGAGATGTACCGTGCGTGGCGTGCGCTGGACTT
CGGTGAAGCGCTGAAGGCGGGCCGTAAACTGCTGGGTCAGCTGAGCCAAAACGTTTGGCTGAACCACCCG
CTGAACGCGCGTCGTGAGGCGCTGGAAGCGCAAGTGGCGCTGCTGGAGGCGGTTGACCGTTTTCTGAAGG
CGCGTGATTTCGCGCTGAAAGAAGGCGTTTATGGTCTGGCGCGTACCCTGCTGCACCTGGCGCAGGAAGC
GAAGGAAGAGGCGGCGGTGCTGGCGGCGCTGTATGCGTATCGTGCGCTGGAGCTGCTGCTGCAAGAACGT
CTGGCGCTGCTGGGTCGTCGTGCGGAAGCGCCGGGTCTGAGCCCGGAGGAAGCGGAGGCGCTGCGTAAAG
CGCTGGCGGAACTGCTGGGCGTGCTGCCGGAGGAAGTTCGTCTGCCGGCGAAGCTGGGTCTGCTGGACCT
GCTGGCGTTTCTGCGTCTGAAAGGCGATGAGGCGCTGGGTCGTCTGAGCCTGGCGGAACTGCGTGGCCTG
GCGGGTGCGCTGAAAGGTCGTAACAGCGCGCTGCTGGTGCACGGTTTCGATGTTCCGAGCCCGAAAGCGG
TGGAGGGTATTGCGCGTCTGGCGCAGGGTCTGCTGCAAGATCTGGAGGCGCGTACCGCGCTGGGTCCGCT
GAGCCCGGAGCCGGTGCCGCTGGGTTTTTAATAACATTGGAAGTGGATAACGGATCCGAATTCGAGCGCC
GTCGACAAGCTTGCGGCCGCACTCGAGCACCACCACCACCACCACTGAGATCCGGCTGCTAACAAAGCCC
GAAAGGAAGCTGAGTTGGCTGCTGCCACCGCTGAGCAATAACTAGCATAACCCCTTGGGGCCTCTAAACG
GGTCTTGAGGGGTTTTTTGCTGAAAGGAGGAACTATATCCGGATTGGCGAATGGG
[124 nt withheld, positions 3486-3609]
C
[91 nt withheld, positions 3611-3701]
A
[49 nt withheld, positions 3703-3751]
CCTTTGACGTTGGAGTCCACGTTCTTT
[37 nt withheld, positions 3779-3815]
ACCCTATCTCGGTCTATTCTTTTGATTTATAAGGGATTTTGCCGATTTCGGCCTATTGGTTAAAAAATGA
GCTGATTTAACAAAAATTTAACGCGAATTTTAACAAACTAGTAACGTTTACAATTTCAGGTGGCACTTTT
CGGGGAAATGTGCGCGGAACCCCTATTTGTTTATTTTTCTAAATACATTCAAATATGTATCCGCTCATGA
ATTAATTCTTAGAAAAACTCATCGAGCATCAAATGAAACTGCAATTTATTCATATCAGGATTATCAATAC
CATATTTTTGAAAAAGCCGTTTCTGTAATGAAGGAGAAAACTCACCGAGGCAGTTCCATAGGATGGCAAG
ATCCTGGTATCGGTCTGCGATTCCGACTCGTCCAACATCAATACAACCTATTAATTTCCCCTCGTCAAAA
ATAAGGTTATCAAGTGAGAAATCACCATGAGTGACGACTGAATCCGGTGAGAATGGCAAAAGTTTATGCA
TTTCTTTCCAGACTTGTTCAACAGGCCAGCCATTACGCTCGTCATCAAAATCACTCGCATCAACCAAACC
GTTATTCATTCGTGATTGCGCCTGAGCGAGACGAAATACGCGATCGCTGTTAAAAGGACAATTACAAACA
GGAATCGAATGCAACCGGCGCAGGAACACTGCCAGCGCATCAACAATGTTTTCACCTGAATCAGGATATT
CTTCTAATACCTGGAATGCTGTTTTCCCGGGGATCGCAGTGGTGAGTAACCATGCATCATCAGGAGTACG
GATAAAATGCTTGATGGTCGGAAGAGGCATAAATTCCGTCAGCCAGTTTAGTCTGACCATCTCATCTGTA
ACATCATTGGCAACGCTACCTTTGCCATGTTTCAGAAACAACTCTGGCGCATCGGGCTTCCCATACAATC
GATAGATTGTCGCACCTGATTGCCCGACATTATCGCGAGCCCATTTATACCCATATAAATCAGCATCCAT
GTTGGAATTTAATCGCGGCCTAGAGCAAGACGTTTCCCGTTGAATATGGCTCATAACACCCCTTGTATTA
CTGTTTATGTAAGCAGACAGTTTTATTGTTCATGACCAAAATCCCTTAACGTGAGTTTTCGTTCCACTGA
GCGTCAGACCCCGTAGAAAAGATCAAAGGATCTTCTTGAGATCCTTTTTTTCTGCGCGTAATCTGCTGCT
TGCAAACAAAAAAACCACCGCTACCAGCGGTGGTTTGTTTGCCGGATCAAGAGCTACCAACTCTTTTTCC
GAAGGTAACTGGCTTCAGCAGAGCGCAGATACCAAATACTGTCCTTCTAGTGTAGCCGTAGTTAGGCCAC
CACTTCAAGAACTCTGTAGCACCGCCTACATACCTCGCTCTGCTAATCCTGTTACCAGTGGCTGCTGCCA
GTGGCGATAAGTCGTGTCTTACCGGGTTGGACTCAAGACGATAGTTACCGGATAAGGCGCAGCGGTCGGG
CTGAACGGGGGGTTCGTGCACACAGCCCAGCTTGGAGCGAACGACCTACACCGAACTGAGATACCTACAG
CGTGAGCTATGAGAAAGCGCCACGCTTCCCGAAGGGAGAAAGGCGGACAGGTATCCGGTAAGCGGCAGGG
TCGGAACAGGAGAGCGCACGAGGGAGCTTCCAGGGGGAAACGCCTGGTATCTTTATAGTCCTGTCGGGTT
TCGCCACCTCTGACTTGAGCGTCGATTTTTGTGATGCTCGTCAGGGGGGCGGAGCCTATGGAAAAACGCC
AGCAACGCGGCCTTTTTACGGTTCCTGGCCTTTTGCTGGCCTTTTGCTCACATGTTCTTTCCTGCGTTAT
CCCCTGATTCTGTGGATAACCGTATTACCGCCTTTGAGTGAGCTGATACCGCTCGCCGCAGCCGAACGAC
CGAGCGCAGCGAGTCAGTGAGCGAGGAAGCGGAAGAGCGCCTGATGCGGTATTTTCTCCTTACGCATCTG
TGCGGTATTTCACACCGCAATGGTGCACTCTCAGTACAATCTGCTCTGATGCCGCATAGTTAAGCCAGTA
TACACTCCGCTATCGCTACGTGACTGGGTCATGGCTGCGCCCCGACACCCGCCAACACCCGCTGACGCGC
CCTGACGGGCTTGTCTGCTCCCGGCATCCGCTTACAGACAAGCTGTGACCGTCTCCGGGAGCTGCATGTG
TCAGAGGTTTTCACCGTCATCACCGAAACGCGCGAGGCAGCTGCGGTAAAGCTCATCAGCGTGGTCGTGA
AGCGATTCACAGATGTCTGCCTGTTCATCCGCGTCCAGCTCGTTGAGTTTCTCCAGAAGCGTTAATGTCT
GGCTTCTGATAAAGCGGGCCATGTTAAGGGCGGTTTTTTCCTGTTTGGTCACTGATGCCTCCGTGTAAGG
GGGATTTCTGTTCATGGGGGTAATGATACCGATGAAACGAGAGAGGATGCTCACGATACGGGTTACTGAT
GATGAACATGCCCGGTTACTGGAACGTTGTGAGGGTAAACAACTGGCGGTATGGATGCGGCGGGACCAGA
GAAAAATCACTCAGGGTCAATGCCAGCGCTTCGTTAATACAGATGTAGGTGTTCCACAGGGTAGCCAGCA
GCATCCTGCGATGCAGATCCGGAACATAATGGTGCAGGGCGCTGACTTCCGCGTTTCCAGACTTTACGAA
ACACGGAAACCGAAGACCATTCATGTTGTTGCTCAGGTCGCAGACGTTTTGCAGCAGCAGTCGCTTCACG
TTCGCTCGCGTATCGGTGATTCATTCTGCTAACCAGTAAGGCAACCCCGCCAGCCTAGCCGGGTCCTCAA
CGACAGGAGCACGATCATGCGCACCCGTGGGGCCGCCATGCCGGCGATAATGGCCTGCTTCTCGCCGAAA
CGTTTGGTGGCGGGACCAGTGACGAAGGCTTGAGCGAGGGCGTGCAAGATTCCGAATACCGCAAGCGACA
GGCCGATCATCGTCGCGCTCCAGCGAAAGCGGTCCTCGCCGAAAATGACCCAGAGCGCTGCCGGCACCTG
TCCTACGAGTTGCATGATAAAGAAGACAGTCATAAGTGCGGCGACGATAGTCATGCCCCGCGCCCACCGG
AAGGAGCTGACTGGGTTGAAGGCTCTCAAGGGCATCGGTCGAGATCCCGGTGCCTAATGAGTGAGCTAAC
TTACATTAATTGCGTTGCGCTCACTGCCCGCTTTCCAGTCGGGAAACCTGTCGTGCCAGCTGCATTAATG
AATCGGCCAACGCGCGGGGAGA
